Addgene plasmid #231227: CA-0210 CMVTO-hIL2-rens-del.1
Purpose: CleaveIL-2_loop1_del
Depositing lab: Xiaojing Gao. Depositing organization: Stanford University. Publication: Orthogonalized human protease control of secreted signals. Aldrete CA, Call CC, Sant'Anna LE, Vlahos AE, Pei J, Cong Q, Gao XJ. Nat Chem Biol. 2025 Jan 15. doi: 10.1038/s41589-024-01831-x. PubMed 39814991.
Backbone
  Vector backbone: CMVTO-FlpIn
  Vector type: Mammalian Expression
Growth in bacteria
  Bacterial resistance: Ampicillin, 100 μg/mL
  Growth temperature: 37°C
  Growth strain: DH5alpha
  Copy number: High Copy
Gene/Insert
  Gene/Insert name: hIL2-rens-del.1
  Species: H. sapiens (human)
  Mutation: L80F, R81D, L85V, I86V, I92F
  Entrez Gene: IL2 (a.k.a. IL-2, TCGF, lymphokine)
  Cloning method: Ligation Independent Cloning
Terms and licenses: Academic/Nonprofit Terms; Industry Terms: Not Available to Industry
How to cite: CA-0210 CMVTO-hIL2-rens-del.1 was a gift from Xiaojing Gao (Addgene plasmid # 231227 ; http://n2t.net/addgene:231227 ; RRID:Addgene_231227)
