[The description below was written by a language model from this plasmid's Addgene catalogue record and pLannotate feature annotations shown in this document.]
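Description:
CA-0210 CMVTO-hIL2-rens-del.1 is a 5.6 kb mammalian expression plasmid built on a CMVTO-FlpIn backbone. It is maintained in E. coli through a high-copy ColE1/pUC-type origin and selected with ampicillin via the β-lactamase gene. Small annotated fragments of f1 ori, the SV40 promoter, a bleomycin-resistance gene and lac regulatory sequences appear to be backbone remnants rather than functional parts of the design.

The payload is a human interleukin-2 coding sequence driven by the CMV immediate-early enhancer and promoter. Two short tet operator matches sit directly downstream of the promoter, which is the "CMV-TO" arrangement: expression is constitutive in ordinary cells but can be repressed by Tet repressor and induced with tetracycline or doxycycline in cells that express it. Transcription ends at a bovine growth hormone polyadenylation signal. The IL-2 insert carries the substitutions L80F, R81D, L85V, I86V and I92F. The stated purpose, "CleaveIL-2_loop1_del", together with the construct name, suggests a protease-cleavable IL-2 variant with a modified or deleted loop, but the record does not define "rens" or give the exact nature of the deletion or any cleavage site.

Downstream of the expression cassette, an FRT site immediately precedes a hygromycin resistance gene with an SV40 polyadenylation signal and no intact annotated promoter. This is the usual Flp-In layout, in which Flp-mediated recombination into a genomic FRT landing pad places the marker behind a resident promoter, so hygromycin selects for single-copy, site-specific integrants. The plasmid therefore suits either transient transfection or generation of isogenic stable lines, in work on protease-based control of secreted signalling proteins.
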