Features (pLannotate 1.2.2; 22 found; start..end, strand, type, name):
    570..1430    -  CDS            AmpR: β-lactamase; bla; confers resistance to ampicillin, carbenicillin, and related antibiotics
   1431..1535    -  promoter       AmpR promoter: bla
   1594..1646    -  misc_feature   bom (fragment): basis of mobility region from pBR322
   1796..2175    +  enhancer       CMV enhancer: human cytomegalovirus immediate early enhancer
   2176..2379    +  promoter       CMV promoter: human cytomegalovirus (CMV) immediate early promoter
   2381..2400    +  promoter       PLtetO-1 promoter (fragment): modified phage lambda PL promoter with tet operator sites (Lutz and Bujard, 1997)
   2402..2421    +  promoter       PLtetO-1 promoter (fragment): modified phage lambda PL promoter with tet operator sites (Lutz and Bujard, 1997)
   2429..2462    +  promoter       TRE3GV promoter (fragment): 3rd-generation Tet-responsive promoter that can be activated by binding of Tet-On® 3G, optimized for retroviral and lentiviral vectors
   2552..3028    +  CDS            IL2: IL2_HUMAN - Experimental evidence at protein level: Swiss-Prot protein existence level 1. Produced by T-cells in response to antigenic or mitogenic stimulation, this protein is required for T-cell proliferation and other activities crucial to regulation of the immune response. Can stimulate B-cells, monocytes, lymphokine-activated killer cells, natural killer cells, and glioma cells. From Homo sapiens (Human).
   3128..3352    +  polyA_signal   bGH poly(A) signal: bovine growth hormone polyadenylation signal
   3368..3391    +  polyA_signal   bGH poly(A) signal (fragment): bovine growth hormone polyadenylation signal
   3395..3416    +  promoter       SV40 promoter (fragment): SV40 enhancer and early promoter
   3437..3670    +  rep_origin     f1 ori (fragment) (sequence partly withheld): f1 bacteriophage origin of replication; arrow indicates direction of (+) strand synthesis
   3675..3722    +  protein_bind   FRT: FLP-mediated recombination occurs in the 8-bp core sequence TCTAGAAA (Turan and Bode, 2011). FLP recombinase from the Saccharomyces cerevisiae 2μ plasmid
   3730..4752    +  CDS            HygR: aminoglycoside phosphotransferase from E. coli; aph(4)-Ia; confers resistance to hygromycin
   4762..4887    +  CDS            ble (fragment): BLE_KLEPN - Experimental evidence at protein level: Swiss-Prot protein existence level 1. Binding protein with a strong affinity to the bleomycin family of antibiotics. Binds to CL990; an antimitotic-antibiotic compound. From Klebsiella pneumoniae.
   4882..5003    +  polyA_signal   SV40 poly(A) signal: SV40 polyadenylation signal
   5076..5092    -  protein_bind   lac operator: The lac repressor binds to the lac operator to inhibit transcription in E. coli. This inhibition can be relieved by adding lactose or isopropyl-β-D-thiogalactopyranoside (IPTG). lac repressor encoded by lacI
   5100..5130    -  promoter       lac promoter: promoter for the E. coli lac operon
   5145..5166    -  protein_bind   CAP binding site: CAP binding activates transcription in the presence of cAMP. E. coli catabolite activator protein
   5179..5271    -  CDS            lacI (fragment): lac repressor; lacI; The lac repressor binds to the lac operator to inhibit transcription in E. coli. This inhibition can be relieved by adding lactose or isopropyl-β-D-thiogalactopyranoside (IPTG).
   5454..399     -  rep_origin     ori (across the origin): high-copy-number ColE1/pMB1/pBR322/pUC origin of replication
>Addgene plasmid #231227 | CA-0210 CMVTO-hIL2-rens-del.1 | addgene full sequence | sequence record 459332 | Addgene NGS Result
TCTCATAGCTCACGCTGTAGGTATCTCAGTTCGGTGTAGGTCGTTCGCTCCAAGCTGGGCTGTGTGCACG
AACCCCCCGTTCAGCCCGACCGCTGCGCCTTATCCGGTAACTATCGTCTTGAGTCCAACCCGGTAAGACA
CGACTTATCGCCACTGGCAGCAGCCACTGGTAACAGGATTAGCAGAGCGAGGTATGTAGGCGGTGCTACA
GAGTTCTTGAAGTGGTGGCCTAACTACGGCTACACTAGAAGAACAGTATTTGGTATCTGCGCTCTGCTGA
AGCCAGTTACCTTCGGAAAAAGAGTTGGTAGCTCTTGATCCGGCAAACAAACCACCGCTGGTAGCGGTGG
TTTTTTTGTTTGCAAGCAGCAGATTACGCGCAGAAAAAAAGGATCTCAAGAAGATCCTTTGATCTTTTCT
ACGGGGTCTGACGCTCAGTGGAACGAAAACTCACGTTAAGGGATTTTGGTCATGAGATTATCAAAAAGGA
TCTTCACCTAGATCCTTTTAAATTAAAAATGAAGTTTTAAATCAATCTAAAGTATATATGAGTAAACTTG
GTCTGACAGTTACCAATGCTTAATCAGTGAGGCACCTATCTCAGCGATCTGTCTATTTCGTTCATCCATA
GTTGCCTGACTCCCCGTCGTGTAGATAACTACGATACGGGAGGGCTTACCATCTGGCCCCAGTGCTGCAA
TGATACCGCGAGACCCACGCTCACCGGCTCCAGATTTATCAGCAATAAACCAGCCAGCCGGAAGGGCCGA
GCGCAGAAGTGGTCCTGCAACTTTATCCGCCTCCATCCAGTCTATTAATTGTTGCCGGGAAGCTAGAGTA
AGTAGTTCGCCAGTTAATAGTTTGCGCAACGTTGTTGCCATTGCTACAGGCATCGTGGTGTCACGCTCGT
CGTTTGGTATGGCTTCATTCAGCTCCGGTTCCCAACGATCAAGGCGAGTTACATGATCCCCCATGTTGTG
CAAAAAAGCGGTTAGCTCCTTCGGTCCTCCGATCGTTGTCAGAAGTAAGTTGGCCGCAGTGTTATCACTC
ATGGTTATGGCAGCACTGCATAATTCTCTTACTGTCATGCCATCCGTAAGATGCTTTTCTGTGACTGGTG
AGTACTCAACCAAGTCATTCTGAGAATAGTGTATGCGGCGACCGAGTTGCTCTTGCCCGGCGTCAATACG
GGATAATACCGCGCCACATAGCAGAACTTTAAAAGTGCTCATCATTGGAAAACGTTCTTCGGGGCGAAAA
CTCTCAAGGATCTTACCGCTGTTGAGATCCAGTTCGATGTAACCCACTCGTGCACCCAACTGATCTTCAG
CATCTTTTACTTTCACCAGCGTTTCTGGGTGAGCAAAAACAGGAAGGCAAAATGCCGCAAAAAAGGGAAT
AAGGGCGACACGGAAATGTTGAATACTCATACTCTTCCTTTTTCAATATTATTGAAGCATTTATCAGGGT
TATTGTCTCATGAGCGGATACATATTTGAATGTATTTAGAAAAATAAACAAATAGGGGTTCCGCGCACAT
TTCCCCGAAAAGTGCCACCTGACGTCGACGGATCGGGAGATCTCCCGATCCCCTATGGTGCACTCTCAGT
ACAATCTGCTCTGATGCCGCATAGTTAAGCCAGTATCTGCTCCCTGCTTGTGTGTTGGAGGTCGCTGAGT
AGTGCGCGAGCAAAATTTAAGCTACAACAAGGCAAGGCTTGACCGACAATTGCATGAAGAATCTGCTTAG
GGTTAGGCGTTTTGCGCTGCTTCGTACGGGCCAGATATACGCGTTGACATTGATTATTGACTAGTTATTA
ATAGTAATCAATTACGGGGTCATTAGTTCATAGCCCATATATGGAGTTCCGCGTTACATAACTTACGGTA
AATGGCCCGCCTGGCTGACCGCCCAACGACCCCCGCCCATTGACGTCAATAATGACGTATGTTCCCATAG
TAACGCCAATAGGGACTTTCCATTGACGTCAATGGGTGGAGTATTTACGGTAAACTGCCCACTTGGCAGT
ACATCAAGTGTATCATATGCCAAGTACGCCCCCTATTGACGTCAATGACGGTAAATGGCCCGCCTGGCAT
TATGCCCAGTACATGACCTTATGGGACTTTCCTACTTGGCAGTACATCTACGTATTAGTCATCGCTATTA
CCATGGTGATGCGGTTTTGGCAGTACATCAATGGGCGTGGATAGCGGTTTGACTCACGGGGATTTCCAAG
TCTCCACCCCATTGACGTCAATGGGAGTTTGTTTTGGCACCAAAATCAACGGGACTTTCCAAAATGTCGT
AACAACTCCGCCCCATTGACGCAAATGGGCGGTAGGCGTGTACGGTGGGAGGTCTATATAAGCAGAGCTC
TCCCTATCAGTGATAGAGATCTCCCTATCAGTGATAGAGATCGTCGACGAGCTCGTTTAGTGAACCGTCA
GATCGCCTGGAGACGCCATCCACGCTGTTTTGACCTCCATAGAAGACACCGGGACCGATCCAGCCTCCGG
ACTCTAGCGTTTAAACTTAAGCTTCGCCACCATGTACAGGATGCAACTCCTGTCTTGCATTGCACTAAGT
CTTGCACTTGTCACAAACGCTAGCGCACCTACTTCAAGTTCTACAAAGAAAACACAGCTACAACTGGAGC
ATTTACTGCTGGATTTACAGATGATTTTGAATGGAATTAATAATTACAAGAATCCCAAACTCACCAGGAT
GCTCACATATATTCACCCATTCCATCTGGTTATTCATAACGAGTCGGCCACAGAACTGAAACATCTTCAG
TGTCTAGAAGAAGAACTCAAACCTCTGGAGGAAGTGCTAAATTTAGCTCAAAGCAAAAACTTTCACTTAA
GACCCAGGGACTTAATCAGCAATATCAACGTAATAGTTCTGGAACTAAAGGGATCTGAAACAACATTCAT
GTGTGAATATGCTGATGAGACAGCAACCATTGTAGAATTTCTGAACAGATGGATTACCTTTTGTCAAAGC
ATCATCTCAACACTGACTTAGGGCCCGAACAAAAACTCATCTCAGAAGAGGATCTGAATAGCGCCGTCGA
CCATCATCATAATCATCATTGAGTTTAAACCCGCTGATCAGCCTCGACTGTGCCTTCTAGTTGCCAGCCA
TCTGTTGTTTGCCCCTCCCCCGTGCCTTCCTTGACCCTGGAAGGTGCCACTCCCACTGTCCTTTCCTAAT
AAAATGAGGAAATTGCATCGCATTGTCTGAGTAGGTGTCATTCTATTCTGGGGGGTGGGGTGGGGCAGGA
CAGCAAGGGGGAGGATTGGGAAGACAATAGCAGGCATGCTGGGGATGCGGTGGGCTCTATGGAGATCTAT
CGATGTTCTGGGGATGCGGTGGGCTCTATGGCTTCTGAGGCGGAAAGAACCAGCTGGGGCTCTAGGGGGT
ATCCCC
[124 nt withheld, positions 3437-3560]
C
[91 nt withheld, positions 3562-3652]
AGGGTGATGGTTCACGTACCTAGAAGTTCCTATTCCGAAGTTCCTATTCTCTAGAAAGTATAGGAACTTC
CTTGGCCAAAAAGCCTGAACTCACCGCGACGTCTGTCGAGAAGTTTCTGATCGAAAAGTTCGACAGCGTC
TCCGACCTGATGCAGCTCTCGGAGGGCGAAGAATCTCGTGCTTTCAGCTTCGATGTAGGAGGGCGTGGAT
ATGTCCTGCGGGTAAATAGCTGCGCCGATGGTTTCTACAAAGATCGTTATGTTTATCGGCACTTTGCATC
GGCCGCGCTCCCGATTCCGGAAGTGCTTGACATTGGGGAATTCAGCGAGAGCCTGACCTATTGCATCTCC
CGCCGTGCACAGGGTGTCACGTTGCAAGACCTGCCTGAAACCGAACTGCCCGCTGTTCTGCAGCCGGTCG
CGGAGGCCATGGATGCGATCGCTGCGGCCGATCTTAGCCAGACGAGCGGGTTCGGCCCATTCGGACCGCA
AGGAATCGGTCAATACACTACATGGCGTGATTTCATATGCGCGATTGCTGATCCCCATGTGTATCACTGG
CAAACTGTGATGGACGACACCGTCAGTGCGTCCGTCGCGCAGGCTCTCGATGAGCTGATGCTTTGGGCCG
AGGACTGCCCCGAAGTCCGGCACCTCGTGCACGCGGATTTCGGCTCCAACAATGTCCTGACGGACAATGG
CCGCATAACAGCGGTCATTGACTGGAGCGAGGCGATGTTCGGGGATTCCCAATACGAGGTCGCCAACATC
TTCTTCTGGAGGCCGTGGTTGGCTTGTATGGAGCAGCAGACGCGCTACTTCGAGCGGAGGCATCCGGAGC
TTGCAGGATCGCCGCGGCTCCGGGCGTATATGCTCCGCATTGGTCTTGACCAACTCTATCAGAGCTTGGT
TGACGGCAATTTCGATGATGCAGCTTGGGCGCAGGGTCGATGCGACGCAATCGTCCGATCCGGAGCCGGG
ACTGTCGGGCGTACACAAATCGCCCGCAGAAGCGCGGCCGTCTGGACCGATGGCTGTGTAGAAGTACTCG
CCGATAGTGGAAACCGACGCCCCAGCACTCGTCCGAGGGCAAAGGAATAGCACGTACTACGAGATTTCGA
TTCCACCGCCGCCTTCTATGAAAGGTTGGGCTTCGGAATCGTTTTCCGGGACGCCGGCTGGATGATCCTC
CAGCGCGGGGATCTCATGCTGGAGTTCTTCGCCCACCCCAACTTGTTTATTGCAGCTTATAATGGTTACA
AATAAAGCAATAGCATCACAAATTTCACAAATAAAGCATTTTTTTCACTGCATTCTAGTTGTGGTTTGTC
CAAACTCATCAATGTATCTTATCATGTCTGTATACCGTCGACCTCTAGCTAGAGCTTGGCGTAATCATGG
TCATAGCTGTTTCCTGTGTGAAATTGTTATCCGCTCACAATTCCACACAACATACGAGCCGGAAGCATAA
AGTGTAAAGCCTGGGGTGCCTAATGAGTGAGCTAACTCACATTAATTGCGTTGCGCTCACTGCCCGCTTT
CCAGTCGGGAAACCTGTCGTGCCAGCTGCATTAATGAATCGGCCAACGCGCGGGGAGAGGCGGTTTGCGT
ATTGGGCGCTCTTCCGCTTCCTCGCTCACTGACTCGCTGCGCTCGGTCGTTCGGCTGCGGCGAGCGGTAT
CAGCTCACTCAAAGGCGGTAATACGGTTATCCACAGAATCAGGGGATAACGCAGGAAAGAACATGTGAGC
AAAAGGCCAGCAAAAGGCCAGGAACCGTAAAAAGGCCGCGTTGCTGGCGTTTTTCCATAGGCTCCGCCCC
CCTGACGAGCATCACAAAAATCGACGCTCAAGTCAGAGGTGGCGAAACCCGACAGGACTATAAAGATACC
AGGCGTTTCCCCCTGGAAGCTCCCTCGTGCGCTCTCCTGTTCCGACCCTGCCGCTTACCGGATACCTGTC
CGCCTTTCTCCCTTCGGGAAGCGTGGCGCTT
